Addgene plasmid #239952: pX458-SLC35A1
Purpose: Encodes gRNA for human SLC35A1
Depositing lab: Jan Carette. Depositing organization: Stanford University. Publication: MFSD6 is an entry receptor for enterovirus D68. Varanese L, Xu L, Peters CE, Pintilie G, Roberts DS, Raj S, Liu M, Ooi YS, Diep J, Qiao W, Richards CM, Callaway J, Bertozzi CR, Jabs S, de Vries E, van Kuppeveld FJM, Nagamine CM, Chiu W, Carette JE. Nature. 2025 Mar 25. doi: 10.1038/s41586-025-08908-0. PubMed 40132641.
Backbone
  Vector backbone: pX458-GFP
  Vector type: Mammalian Expression, CRISPR
  Selectable markers: GFP
Growth in bacteria
  Bacterial resistance: Ampicillin, 100 μg/mL
  Growth temperature: 37°C
  Growth strain: NEB Stable
  Copy number: Unknown
Gene/Insert
  Gene/Insert name: SLC35A1
  gRNA/shRNA sequence: ATAAAGTTATTGCTAAGTGT
  Species: H. sapiens (human)
  Cloning method: Gibson Cloning
Terms and licenses: Academic/Nonprofit Terms; Industry Terms: Not Available to Industry
How to cite: pX458-SLC35A1 was a gift from Jan Carette (Addgene plasmid # 239952 ; http://n2t.net/addgene:239952 ; RRID:Addgene_239952)
