[The description below was written by a language model from this plasmid's Addgene catalogue record and pLannotate feature annotations shown in this document.]
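Description:
pX458-SLC35A1 is an all-in-one mammalian CRISPR/Cas9 expression plasmid built on the pX458-GFP backbone and carrying a single guide RNA directed against human SLC35A1. It is propagated in E. coli through a high-copy ColE1/pUC-type origin and selected with ampicillin via the bla (AmpR) gene. An f1 phage origin is also present, and short bom and rop fragments are annotated as backbone remnants. There is no drug marker for mammalian cells; the record lists GFP as the selectable marker, so transfected cells are identified or sorted by fluorescence.

The sequenced record (about 9.3 kb) contains two expression units. A human U6 RNA polymerase III promoter drives the SLC35A1-targeting spacer, inserted by Gibson cloning, fused to the Streptococcus pyogenes gRNA scaffold. A second, partial scaffold fragment is annotated just downstream. The second unit uses a CMV enhancer, chicken β-actin promoter and hybrid intron to express S. pyogenes Cas9. The annotation software splits Cas9 into adjoining N- and C-terminal parts, but these are contiguous and represent one full-length coding sequence. Cas9 is followed by a nucleoplasmin bipartite nuclear localization signal, then EGFP and a bovine growth hormone polyadenylation signal. The short gap between the NLS and EGFP is not annotated, so the table does not show how the two coding regions are linked. A single AAV2 ITR lies downstream of the cassette, which on its own does not make a packageable AAV genome.

The plasmid is intended for transient transfection of human cells to disrupt SLC35A1. It was deposited in connection with a study of enterovirus D68 entry receptors.
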