Features (pLannotate 1.2.2; 19 found; start..end, strand, type, name):
      1..589     +  rep_origin     ori: high-copy-number ColE1/pMB1/pBR322/pUC origin of replication
    651..891     +  promoter       U6 promoter: RNA polymerase III promoter for human U6 snRNA
    921..996     +  misc_RNA       gRNA scaffold: guide RNA scaffold for the Streptococcus pyogenes CRISPR/Cas9 system
   1003..1046    +  misc_RNA       gRNA scaffold (fragment): guide RNA scaffold for the Streptococcus pyogenes CRISPR/Cas9 system
   1093..1378    +  enhancer       CMV enhancer: human cytomegalovirus immediate early enhancer; contains an 18-bp deletion relative to the standard CMV enhancer
   1380..1657    +  promoter       chicken β-actin promoter: No description available
   1658..1885    +  intron         hybrid intron: hybrid between chicken β-actin (CBA) and minute virus of mice (MMV) introns (Gray et al., 2011)
   2023..3624    +  CDS            Cas9(N): N-terminal portion of Streptococcus pyogenes Cas9 (Zetsche et al., 2015)
   3625..6123    +  CDS            Cas9(C): C-terminal portion of Streptococcus pyogenes Cas9 (Zetsche et al., 2015)
   6124..6171    +  CDS            nucleoplasmin NLS: bipartite nuclear localization signal from nucleoplasmin
   6241..6954    +  CDS            EGFP: EGFP is a basic (constitutively fluorescent) green fluorescent protein published in 1996, derived from Aequorea victoria. It is reported to be a rapidly-maturing weak dimer with moderate acid sensitivity.
   6988..7099    +  polyA_signal   bGH poly(A) signal: bovine growth hormone polyadenylation signal
   7204..7344    +  repeat_region  AAV2 ITR: inverted terminal repeat of adeno-associated virus serotype 2 inverted
   7349..7400    -  misc_feature   bom (fragment): basis of mobility region from pBR322
   7419..7874    +  rep_origin     f1 ori (sequence partly withheld): f1 bacteriophage origin of replication; arrow indicates direction of (+) strand synthesis
   7875..7924    -  misc_feature   bom (fragment): basis of mobility region from pBR322
   8026..8061    -  CDS            rop (fragment): Rop protein, which maintains plasmids at low copy number; rop
   8156..8260    +  promoter       AmpR promoter: bla
   8261..9121    +  CDS            AmpR: β-lactamase; bla; confers resistance to ampicillin, carbenicillin, and related antibiotics
>Addgene plasmid #239952 | pX458-SLC35A1 | addgene full sequence | sequence record 480234 | Addgene NGS Result
TTGAGATCCTTTTTTTCTGCGCGTAATCTGCTGCTTGCAAACAAAAAAACCACCGCTACCAGCGGTGGTT
TGTTTGCCGGATCAAGAGCTACCAACTCTTTTTCCGAAGGTAACTGGCTTCAGCAGAGCGCAGATACCAA
ATACTGTTCTTCTAGTGTAGCCGTAGTTAGGCCACCACTTCAAGAACTCTGTAGCACCGCCTACATACCT
CGCTCTGCTAATCCTGTTACCAGTGGCTGCTGCCAGTGGCGATAAGTCGTGTCTTACCGGGTTGGACTCA
AGACGATAGTTACCGGATAAGGCGCAGCGGTCGGGCTGAACGGGGGGTTCGTGCACACAGCCCAGCTTGG
AGCGAACGACCTACACCGAACTGAGATACCTACAGCGTGAGCTATGAGAAAGCGCCACGCTTCCCGAAGG
GAGAAAGGCGGACAGGTATCCGGTAAGCGGCAGGGTCGGAACAGGAGAGCGCACGAGGGAGCTTCCAGGG
GGAAACGCCTGGTATCTTTATAGTCCTGTCGGGTTTCGCCACCTCTGACTTGAGCGTCGATTTTTGTGAT
GCTCGTCAGGGGGGCGGAGCCTATGGAAAAACGCCAGCAACGCGGCCTTTTTACGGTTCCTGGCCTTTTG
CTGGCCTTTTGCTCACATGTGAGGGCCTATTTCCCATGATTCCTTCATATTTGCATATACGATACAAGGC
TGTTAGAGAGATAATTGGAATTAATTTGACTGTAAACACAAAGATATTAGTACAAAATACGTGACGTAGA
AAGTAATAATTTCTTGGGTAGTTTGCAGTTTTAAAATTATGTTTTAAAATGGACTATCATATGCTTACCG
TAACTTGAAAGTATTTCGATTTCTTGGCTTTATATATCTTGTGGAAAGGACGAAACACCGATAAAGTTAT
TGCTAAGTGTGTTTTAGAGCTAGAAATAGCAAGTTAAAATAAGGCTAGTCCGTTATCAACTTGAAAAAGT
GGCACCGAGTCGGTGCTTTTTTGTTTTAGAGCTAGAAATAGCAAGTTAAAATAAGGCTAGTCCGTTTTTA
GCGCGTGCGCCAATTCTGCAGACAAATGGCTCTAGAGGTACCCGTTACATAACTTACGGTAAATGGCCCG
CCTGGCTGACCGCCCAACGACCCCCGCCCATTGACGTCAATAGTAACGCCAATAGGGACTTTCCATTGAC
GTCAATGGGTGGAGTATTTACGGTAAACTGCCCACTTGGCAGTACATCAAGTGTATCATATGCCAAGTAC
GCCCCCTATTGACGTCAATGACGGTAAATGGCCCGCCTGGCATTGTGCCCAGTACATGACCTTATGGGAC
TTTCCTACTTGGCAGTACATCTACGTATTAGTCATCGCTATTACCATGGTCGAGGTGAGCCCCACGTTCT
GCTTCACTCTCCCCATCTCCCCCCCCTCCCCACCCCCAATTTTGTATTTATTTATTTTTTAATTATTTTG
TGCAGCGATGGGGGCGGGGGGGGGGGGGGGGCGCGCGCCAGGCGGGGCGGGGCGGGGCGAGGGGCGGGGC
GGGGCGAGGCGGAGAGGTGCGGCGGCAGCCAATCAGAGCGGCGCGCTCCGAAAGTTTCCTTTTATGGCGA
GGCGGCGGCGGCGGCGGCCCTATAAAAAGCGAAGCGCGCGGCGGGCGGGAGTCGCTGCGCGCTGCCTTCG
CCCCGTGCCCCGCTCCGCCGCCGCCTCGCGCCGCCCGCCCCGGCTCTGACTGACCGCGTTACTCCCACAG
GTGAGCGGGCGGGACGGCCCTTCTCCTCCGGGCTGTAATTAGCTGAGCAAGAGGTAAGGGTTTAAGGGAT
GGTTGGTTGGTGGGGTATTAATGTTTAATTACCTGGAGCACCTGCCTGAAATCACTTTTTTTCAGGTTGG
ACCGGTGCCACCATGGACTATAAGGACCACGACGGAGACTACAAGGATCATGATATTGATTACAAAGACG
ATGACGATAAGATGGCCCCAAAGAAGAAGCGGAAGGTCGGTATCCACGGAGTCCCAGCAGCCGACAAGAA
GTACAGCATCGGCCTGGACATCGGCACCAACTCTGTGGGCTGGGCCGTGATCACCGACGAGTACAAGGTG
CCCAGCAAGAAATTCAAGGTGCTGGGCAACACCGACCGGCACAGCATCAAGAAGAACCTGATCGGAGCCC
TGCTGTTCGACAGCGGCGAAACAGCCGAGGCCACCCGGCTGAAGAGAACCGCCAGAAGAAGATACACCAG
ACGGAAGAACCGGATCTGCTATCTGCAAGAGATCTTCAGCAACGAGATGGCCAAGGTGGACGACAGCTTC
TTCCACAGACTGGAAGAGTCCTTCCTGGTGGAAGAGGATAAGAAGCACGAGCGGCACCCCATCTTCGGCA
ACATCGTGGACGAGGTGGCCTACCACGAGAAGTACCCCACCATCTACCACCTGAGAAAGAAACTGGTGGA
CAGCACCGACAAGGCCGACCTGCGGCTGATCTATCTGGCCCTGGCCCACATGATCAAGTTCCGGGGCCAC
TTCCTGATCGAGGGCGACCTGAACCCCGACAACAGCGACGTGGACAAGCTGTTCATCCAGCTGGTGCAGA
CCTACAACCAGCTGTTCGAGGAAAACCCCATCAACGCCAGCGGCGTGGACGCCAAGGCCATCCTGTCTGC
CAGACTGAGCAAGAGCAGACGGCTGGAAAATCTGATCGCCCAGCTGCCCGGCGAGAAGAAGAATGGCCTG
TTCGGAAACCTGATTGCCCTGAGCCTGGGCCTGACCCCCAACTTCAAGAGCAACTTCGACCTGGCCGAGG
ATGCCAAACTGCAGCTGAGCAAGGACACCTACGACGACGACCTGGACAACCTGCTGGCCCAGATCGGCGA
CCAGTACGCCGACCTGTTTCTGGCCGCCAAGAACCTGTCCGACGCCATCCTGCTGAGCGACATCCTGAGA
GTGAACACCGAGATCACCAAGGCCCCCCTGAGCGCCTCTATGATCAAGAGATACGACGAGCACCACCAGG
ACCTGACCCTGCTGAAAGCTCTCGTGCGGCAGCAGCTGCCTGAGAAGTACAAAGAGATTTTCTTCGACCA
GAGCAAGAACGGCTACGCCGGCTACATTGACGGCGGAGCCAGCCAGGAAGAGTTCTACAAGTTCATCAAG
CCCATCCTGGAAAAGATGGACGGCACCGAGGAACTGCTCGTGAAGCTGAACAGAGAGGACCTGCTGCGGA
AGCAGCGGACCTTCGACAACGGCAGCATCCCCCACCAGATCCACCTGGGAGAGCTGCACGCCATTCTGCG
GCGGCAGGAAGATTTTTACCCATTCCTGAAGGACAACCGGGAAAAGATCGAGAAGATCCTGACCTTCCGC
ATCCCCTACTACGTGGGCCCTCTGGCCAGGGGAAACAGCAGATTCGCCTGGATGACCAGAAAGAGCGAGG
AAACCATCACCCCCTGGAACTTCGAGGAAGTGGTGGACAAGGGCGCTTCCGCCCAGAGCTTCATCGAGCG
GATGACCAACTTCGATAAGAACCTGCCCAACGAGAAGGTGCTGCCCAAGCACAGCCTGCTGTACGAGTAC
TTCACCGTGTATAACGAGCTGACCAAAGTGAAATACGTGACCGAGGGAATGAGAAAGCCCGCCTTCCTGA
GCGGCGAGCAGAAAAAGGCCATCGTGGACCTGCTGTTCAAGACCAACCGGAAAGTGACCGTGAAGCAGCT
GAAAGAGGACTACTTCAAGAAAATCGAGTGCTTCGACTCCGTGGAAATCTCCGGCGTGGAAGATCGGTTC
AACGCCTCCCTGGGCACATACCACGATCTGCTGAAAATTATCAAGGACAAGGACTTCCTGGACAATGAGG
AAAACGAGGACATTCTGGAAGATATCGTGCTGACCCTGACACTGTTTGAGGACAGAGAGATGATCGAGGA
ACGGCTGAAAACCTATGCCCACCTGTTCGACGACAAAGTGATGAAGCAGCTGAAGCGGCGGAGATACACC
GGCTGGGGCAGGCTGAGCCGGAAGCTGATCAACGGCATCCGGGACAAGCAGTCCGGCAAGACAATCCTGG
ATTTCCTGAAGTCCGACGGCTTCGCCAACAGAAACTTCATGCAGCTGATCCACGACGACAGCCTGACCTT
TAAAGAGGACATCCAGAAAGCCCAGGTGTCCGGCCAGGGCGATAGCCTGCACGAGCACATTGCCAATCTG
GCCGGCAGCCCCGCCATTAAGAAGGGCATCCTGCAGACAGTGAAGGTGGTGGACGAGCTCGTGAAAGTGA
TGGGCCGGCACAAGCCCGAGAACATCGTGATCGAAATGGCCAGAGAGAACCAGACCACCCAGAAGGGACA
GAAGAACAGCCGCGAGAGAATGAAGCGGATCGAAGAGGGCATCAAAGAGCTGGGCAGCCAGATCCTGAAA
GAACACCCCGTGGAAAACACCCAGCTGCAGAACGAGAAGCTGTACCTGTACTACCTGCAGAATGGGCGGG
ATATGTACGTGGACCAGGAACTGGACATCAACCGGCTGTCCGACTACGATGTGGACCATATCGTGCCTCA
GAGCTTTCTGAAGGACGACTCCATCGACAACAAGGTGCTGACCAGAAGCGACAAGAACCGGGGCAAGAGC
GACAACGTGCCCTCCGAAGAGGTCGTGAAGAAGATGAAGAACTACTGGCGGCAGCTGCTGAACGCCAAGC
TGATTACCCAGAGAAAGTTCGACAATCTGACCAAGGCCGAGAGAGGCGGCCTGAGCGAACTGGATAAGGC
CGGCTTCATCAAGAGACAGCTGGTGGAAACCCGGCAGATCACAAAGCACGTGGCACAGATCCTGGACTCC
CGGATGAACACTAAGTACGACGAGAATGACAAGCTGATCCGGGAAGTGAAAGTGATCACCCTGAAGTCCA
AGCTGGTGTCCGATTTCCGGAAGGATTTCCAGTTTTACAAAGTGCGCGAGATCAACAACTACCACCACGC
CCACGACGCCTACCTGAACGCCGTCGTGGGAACCGCCCTGATCAAAAAGTACCCTAAGCTGGAAAGCGAG
TTCGTGTACGGCGACTACAAGGTGTACGACGTGCGGAAGATGATCGCCAAGAGCGAGCAGGAAATCGGCA
AGGCTACCGCCAAGTACTTCTTCTACAGCAACATCATGAACTTTTTCAAGACCGAGATTACCCTGGCCAA
CGGCGAGATCCGGAAGCGGCCTCTGATCGAGACAAACGGCGAAACCGGGGAGATCGTGTGGGATAAGGGC
CGGGATTTTGCCACCGTGCGGAAAGTGCTGAGCATGCCCCAAGTGAATATCGTGAAAAAGACCGAGGTGC
AGACAGGCGGCTTCAGCAAAGAGTCTATCCTGCCCAAGAGGAACAGCGATAAGCTGATCGCCAGAAAGAA
GGACTGGGACCCTAAGAAGTACGGCGGCTTCGACAGCCCCACCGTGGCCTATTCTGTGCTGGTGGTGGCC
AAAGTGGAAAAGGGCAAGTCCAAGAAACTGAAGAGTGTGAAAGAGCTGCTGGGGATCACCATCATGGAAA
GAAGCAGCTTCGAGAAGAATCCCATCGACTTTCTGGAAGCCAAGGGCTACAAAGAAGTGAAAAAGGACCT
GATCATCAAGCTGCCTAAGTACTCCCTGTTCGAGCTGGAAAACGGCCGGAAGAGAATGCTGGCCTCTGCC
GGCGAACTGCAGAAGGGAAACGAACTGGCCCTGCCCTCCAAATATGTGAACTTCCTGTACCTGGCCAGCC
ACTATGAGAAGCTGAAGGGCTCCCCCGAGGATAATGAGCAGAAACAGCTGTTTGTGGAACAGCACAAGCA
CTACCTGGACGAGATCATCGAGCAGATCAGCGAGTTCTCCAAGAGAGTGATCCTGGCCGACGCTAATCTG
GACAAAGTGCTGTCCGCCTACAACAAGCACCGGGATAAGCCCATCAGAGAGCAGGCCGAGAATATCATCC
ACCTGTTTACCCTGACCAATCTGGGAGCCCCTGCCGCCTTCAAGTACTTTGACACCACCATCGACCGGAA
GAGGTACACCAGCACCAAAGAGGTGCTGGACGCCACCCTGATCCACCAGAGCATCACCGGCCTGTACGAG
ACACGGATCGACCTGTCTCAGCTGGGAGGCGACAAAAGGCCGGCGGCCACGAAAAAGGCCGGCCAGGCAA
AAAAGAAAAAGGAATTCGGCAGTGGAGAGGGCAGAGGAAGTCTGCTAACATGCGGTGACGTCGAGGAGAA
TCCTGGCCCAGTGAGCAAGGGCGAGGAGCTGTTCACCGGGGTGGTGCCCATCCTGGTCGAGCTGGACGGC
GACGTAAACGGCCACAAGTTCAGCGTGTCCGGCGAGGGCGAGGGCGATGCCACCTACGGCAAGCTGACCC
TGAAGTTCATCTGCACCACCGGCAAGCTGCCCGTGCCCTGGCCCACCCTCGTGACCACCCTGACCTACGG
CGTGCAGTGCTTCAGCCGCTACCCCGACCACATGAAGCAGCACGACTTCTTCAAGTCCGCCATGCCCGAA
GGCTACGTCCAGGAGCGCACCATCTTCTTCAAGGACGACGGCAACTACAAGACCCGCGCCGAGGTGAAGT
TCGAGGGCGACACCCTGGTGAACCGCATCGAGCTGAAGGGCATCGACTTCAAGGAGGACGGCAACATCCT
GGGGCACAAGCTGGAGTACAACTACAACAGCCACAACGTCTATATCATGGCCGACAAGCAGAAGAACGGC
ATCAAGGTGAACTTCAAGATCCGCCACAACATCGAGGACGGCAGCGTGCAGCTCGCCGACCACTACCAGC
AGAACACCCCCATCGGCGACGGCCCCGTGCTGCTGCCCGACAACCACTACCTGAGCACCCAGTCCGCCCT
GAGCAAAGACCCCAACGAGAAGCGCGATCACATGGTCCTGCTGGAGTTCGTGACCGCCGCCGGGATCACT
CTCGGCATGGACGAGCTGTACAAGGAATTCTAACTAGAGCTCGCTGATCAGCCTCGACTGTGCCTTCTAG
TTGCCAGCCATCTGTTGTTTGCCCCTCCCCCGTGCCTTCCTTGACCCTGGAAGGTGCCACTCCCACTGTC
CTTTCCTAATAAAATGAGGAAATTGCATCGCATTGTCTGAGTAGGTGTCATTCTATTCTGGGGGGTGGGG
TGGGGCAGGACAGCAAGGGGGAGGATTGGGAAGAGAATAGCAGGCATGCTGGGGAGCGGCCGCAGGAACC
CCTAGTGATGGAGTTGGCCACTCCCTCTCTGCGCGCTCGCTCGCTCACTGAGGCCGGGCGACCAAAGGTC
GCCCGACGCCCGGGCTTTGCCCGGGCGGCCTCAGTGAGCGAGCGAGCGCGCAGCTGCCTGCAGGGGCGCC
TGATGCGGTATTTTCTCCTTACGCATCTGTGCGGTATTTCACACCGCATA
[95 nt withheld, positions 7401-7495]
T
[46 nt withheld, positions 7497-7542]
C
[141 nt withheld, positions 7544-7684]
CCTTTGACGTTGGAGTCCACGTTCTTT
[37 nt withheld, positions 7712-7748]
ACTCTATCTCGGGCTATTCTTTTGATTTATAAGGGATTTTGCCGATTTCGGTCTATTGGTTAAAAAATGA
GCTGATTTAACAAAAATTTAACGCGAATTTTAACAAAATATTAACGTTTACAATTTTATGGTGCACTCTC
AGTACAATCTGCTCTGATGCCGCATAGTTAAGCCAGCCCCGACACCCGCCAACACCCGCTGACGCGCCCT
GACGGGCTTGTCTGCTCCCGGCATCCGCTTACAGACAAGCTGTGACCGTCTCCGGGAGCTGCATGTGTCA
GAGGTTTTCACCGTCATCACCGAAACGCGCGAGACGAAAGGGCCTCGTGATACGCCTATTTTTATAGGTT
AATGTCATGATAATAATGGTTTCTTAGACGTCAGGTGGCACTTTTCGGGGAAATGTGCGCGGAACCCCTA
TTTGTTTATTTTTCTAAATACATTCAAATATGTATCCGCTCATGAGACAATAACCCTGATAAATGCTTCA
ATAATATTGAAAAAGGAAGAGTATGAGTATTCAACATTTCCGTGTCGCCCTTATTCCCTTTTTTGCGGCA
TTTTGCCTTCCTGTTTTTGCTCACCCAGAAACGCTGGTGAAAGTAAAAGATGCTGAAGATCAGTTGGGTG
CACGAGTGGGTTACATCGAACTGGATCTCAACAGCGGTAAGATCCTTGAGAGTTTTCGCCCCGAAGAACG
TTTTCCAATGATGAGCACTTTTAAAGTTCTGCTATGTGGCGCGGTATTATCCCGTATTGACGCCGGGCAA
GAGCAACTCGGTCGCCGCATACACTATTCTCAGAATGACTTGGTTGAGTACTCACCAGTCACAGAAAAGC
ATCTTACGGATGGCATGACAGTAAGAGAATTATGCAGTGCTGCCATAACCATGAGTGATAACACTGCGGC
CAACTTACTTCTGACAACGATCGGAGGACCGAAGGAGCTAACCGCTTTTTTGCACAACATGGGGGATCAT
GTAACTCGCCTTGATCGTTGGGAACCGGAGCTGAATGAAGCCATACCAAACGACGAGCGTGACACCACGA
TGCCTGTAGCAATGGCAACAACGTTGCGCAAACTATTAACTGGCGAACTACTTACTCTAGCTTCCCGGCA
ACAATTAATAGACTGGATGGAGGCGGATAAAGTTGCAGGACCACTTCTGCGCTCGGCCCTTCCGGCTGGC
TGGTTTATTGCTGATAAATCTGGAGCCGGTGAGCGTGGAAGCCGCGGTATCATTGCAGCACTGGGGCCAG
ATGGTAAGCCCTCCCGTATCGTAGTTATCTACACGACGGGGAGTCAGGCAACTATGGATGAACGAAATAG
ACAGATCGCTGAGATAGGTGCCTCACTGATTAAGCATTGGTAACTGTCAGACCAAGTTTACTCATATATA
CTTTAGATTGATTTAAAACTTCATTTTTAATTTAAAAGGATCTAGGTGAAGATCCTTTTTGATAATCTCA
TGACCAAAATCCCTTAACGTGAGTTTTCGTTCCACTGAGCGTCAGACCCCGTAGAAAAGATCAAAGGATC
TTC
